>Addgene plasmid #41477 | TALEN-ID12-C | depositor full sequence | sequence record 55346 | TALEN-ID12-C sequence 7042 bps
GACGGATCGGGAGATCTCCCGATCCCCTATGGTCGACTCTCAGTACAATCTGCTCTGATGCCGCATAGTT
AAGCCAGTATCTGCTCCCTGCTTGTGTGTTGGAGGTCGCTGAGTAGTGCGCGAGCAAAATTTAAGCTACA
ACAAGGCAAGGCTTGACCGACAATTGCATGAAGAATCTGCTTAGGGTTAGGCGTTTTGCGCTGCTTCGCG
ATGTACGGGCCAGATATACGCGTTGACATTGATTATTGACTAGTTATTAATAGTAATCAATTACGGGGTC
ATTAGTTCATAGCCCATATATGGAGTTCCGCGTTACATAACTTACGGTAAATGGCCCGCCTGGCTGACCG
CCCAACGACCCCCGCCCATTGACGTCAATAATGACGTATGTTCCCATAGTAACGCCAATAGGGACTTTCC
ATTGACGTCAATGGGTGGACTATTTACGGTAAACTGCCCACTTGGCAGTACATCAAGTGTATCATATGCC
AAGTACGCCCCCTATTGACGTCAATGACGGTAAATGGCCCGCCTGGCATTATGCCCAGTACATGACCTTA
TGGGACTTTCCTACTTGGCAGTACATCTACGTATTAGTCATCGCTATTACCATGGTGATGCGGTTTTGGC
AGTACATCAATGGGCGTGGATAGCGGTTTGACTCACGGGGATTTCCAAGTCTCCACCCCATTGACGTCAA
TGGGAGTTTGTTTTGGCACCAAAATCAACGGGACTTTCCAAAATGTCGTAACAACTCCGCCCCATTGACG
CAAATGGGCGGTAGGCGTGTACGGTGGGAGGTCTATATAAGCAGAGCTCTCTGGCTAACTAGAGAACCCA
CTGCTTACTGGCTTATCGAAATTAATACGACTCACTATAGGGAGACCCAAGCTTGGACCCTCGTACAGAA
GCTAATACGACTCACTATAGGGAAATAAGAGAGAAAAGAAGAGTAAGAAGAAATAATAGACTCGAGATGG
ACTACAAGGACCACGACGGCGACTACAAGGACCACGACATCGACTACAAGGACGACGACGACAAGATGGC
CCCCAAGAAGAAGAGAAAGGTGGGCATCCACAGAGGCGTGCCCATGGTGGACCTGAGAACCCTGGGCTAC
AGCCAGCAGCAGCAGGAGAAGATCAAGCCCAAGGTGAGAAGCACCGTGGCCCAGCACCACGAGGCCCTGG
TGGGCCACGGCTTCACCCACGCCCACATCGTGGCCCTGAGCCAGCACCCCGCCGCCCTGGGCACCGTGGC
CGTGAAGTACCAGGACATGATCGCCGCCCTGCCCGAGGCCACCCACGAGGCCATCGTGGGCGTGGGCAAG
CAGTGGAGCGGCGCCAGAGCCCTGGAGGCCCTGCTGACCGTGGCCGGCGAGCTGAGAGGCCCCCCCCTCC
AGCTGGACACCGGCCAGCTGCTGAAGATCGCCAAGAGAGGCGGCGTGACCGCCGTGGAGGCCGTGCACGC
CTGGAGAAACGCCCTGACCGGCGCCCCCCTGAATTTGACACCCGACCAAGGTACCGGTGGATCCGGTGGT
ACCGGTTGCTCCCTGTCTTGTGTCAAGACCATGGGCTGACCCCCGAGCAGGTGGTGGCCATCGCCAGCCA
CGACGGCGGCAGACCCGCCCTGGAGAGCATCGTGGCCCAGCTGAGCAGACCCGACCCCGCCCTGGCCGCC
CTGACCAACGACCACCTGGTGGCCCTGGCCTGCCTGGGCGGCAGACCCGCCCTGGACGCCGTGAAGAAGG
GCCTGCCCCACGCCCCCGCCCTGATCAAGAGAACCAACAGAAGAATCCCCGAGAGAACCAGCCACAGAGT
GGCCGGCAGCCAGCTGGTGAAGAGCGAGCTGGAGGAGAAGAAGAGCGAGCTGAGACACAAGCTGAAGTAC
GTGCCCCACGAGTACATCGAGCTGATCGAGATCGCCAGAAACAGCACCCAGGACAGAATCCTGGAGATGA
AGGTGATGGAGTTCTTCATGAAGGTGTACGGCTACAGAGGCAAGCACCTGGGCGGCAGCAGAAAGCCCGA
CGGCGCCATCTACACCGTGGGCAGCCCCATCGACTACGGCGTGATCGTGGACACCAAGGCCTACAGCGGC
GGCTACAACCTGCCCATCGGCCAGGCCGACGAGATGCAGAGATACGTGGAGGAGAACCAGACCAGAAACA
AGCACATCAACCCCAACGAGTGGTGGAAGGTGTACCCCAGCAGCGTGACCGAGTTCAAGTTCCTGTTCGT
GAGCGGCCACTTCAAGGGCAACTACAAGGCCCAGCTGACCAGACTGAACCACATCACCAACTGCAACGGC
GCCGTGCTGAGCGTGGAGGAGCTGCTGATCGGCGGCGAGATGATCAAGGCCGGCACCCTGACCCTGGAGG
AGGTGAGAAGAAAGTTCAACAACGGCGAGATCAACTTCAGAAGCTCTAGATGAACTAGTATAACTTCGTA
TAGCATACATTATACGAAGTTATGCTAGCGCGGCCGCGCTGCCTTCTGCGGGGCTTGCCTTCTGGCCATG
CCCTTCTTCTCTCCCTTGACACCTGTACCTCTTGGTCTTTGAATAAAGCCTGAGTAGGAAGTGAGGGCCC
TATTCTATAGTGTCACCTAAATGCTAGAGCTCGCTGATCAGCCTCGACTGTGCCTTCTAGTTGCCAGCCA
TCTGTTGTTTGCCCCTCCCCCGTGCCTTCCTTGACCCTGGAAGGTGCCACTCCCACTGTCCTTTCCTAAT
AAAATGAGGAAATTGCATCGCATTGTCTGAGTAGGTGTCATTCTATTCTGGGGGGTGGGGTGGGGCAGGA
CAGCAAGGGGGAGGATTGGGAAGACAATAGCAGGCATGCTGGGGATGCGGTGGGCTCTATGGCTTCTGAG
GCGGAAAGAACCAGCTGGGGCTCTAGGGGGTATCCCC
[124 nt withheld, positions 2908-3031]
C
[32 nt withheld, positions 3033-3064]
CA
[57 nt withheld, positions 3067-3123]
A
[49 nt withheld, positions 3125-3173]
CCTTTGACGTTGGAGTCCACGTTCTTT
[37 nt withheld, positions 3201-3237]
ACCCTATCTCGGTCTATTCTTTTGATTTATAAGGGATTTTGGGGATTTCGGCCTATTGGTTAAAAAATGA
GCTGATTTAACAAAAATTTAACGCGAATTAATTCTGTGGAATGTGTGTCAGTTAGGGTGTGGAAAGTCCC
CAGGCTCCCCAGGCAGGCAGAAGTATGCAAAGCATGCATCTCAATTAGTCAGCAACCAGGTGTGGAAAGT
CCCCAGGCTCCCCAGCAGGCAGAAGTATGCAAAGCATGCATCTCAATTAGTCAGCAACCATAGTCCCGCC
CCTAACTCCGCCCATCCCGCCCCTAACTCCGCCCAGTTCCGCCCATTCTCCGCCCCATGGCTGACTAATT
TTTTTTATTTATGCAGAGGCCGAGGCCGCCTCTGCCTCTGAGCTATTCCAGAAGTAGTGAGGAGGCTTTT
TTGGAGGCCTAGGCTTTTGCAAAAAGCTCCCGGGAGCTTGTATATCCATTTTCGGATCTGATCAAGAGAC
AGGATGAGGATCGTTTCGCATGATTGAACAAGATGGATTGCACGCAGGTTCTCCGGCCGCTTGGGTGGAG
AGGCTATTCGGCTATGACTGGGCACAACAGACAATCGGCTGCTCTGATGCCGCCGTGTTCCGGCTGTCAG
CGCAGGGGCGCCCGGTTCTTTTTGTCAAGACCGACCTGTCCGGTGCCCTGAATGAACTGCAGGACGAGGC
AGCGCGGCTATCGTGGCTGGCCACGACGGGCGTTCCTTGCGCAGCTGTGCTCGACGTTGTCACTGAAGCG
GGAAGGGACTGGCTGCTATTGGGCGAAGTGCCGGGGCAGGATCTCCTGTCATCTCACCTTGCTCCTGCCG
AGAAAGTATCCATCATGGCTGATGCAATGCGGCGGCTGCATACGCTTGATCCGGCTACCTGCCCATTCGA
CCACCAAGCGAAACATCGCATCGAGCGAGCACGTACTCGGATGGAAGCCGGTCTTGTCGATCAGGATGAT
CTGGACGAAGAGCATCAGGGGCTCGCGCCAGCCGAACTGTTCGCCAGGCTCAAGGCGCGCATGCCCGACG
GCGAGGATCTCGTCGTGACCCATGGCGATGCCTGCTTGCCGAATATCATGGTGGAAAATGGCCGCTTTTC
TGGATTCATCGACTGTGGCCGGCTGGGTGTGGCGGACCGCTATCAGGACATAGCGTTGGCTACCCGTGAT
ATTGCTGAAGAGCTTGGCGGCGAATGGGCTGACCGCTTCCTCGTGCTTTACGGTATCGCCGCTCCCGATT
CGCAGCGCATCGCCTTCTATCGCCTTCTTGACGAGTTCTTCTGAGCGGGACTCTGGGGTTCGAAATGACC
GACCAAGCGACGCCCAACCTGCCATCACGAGATTTCGATTCCACCGCCGCCTTCTATGAAAGGTTGGGCT
TCGGAATCGTTTTCCGGGACGCCGGCTGGATGATCCTCCAGCGCGGGGATCTCATGCTGGAGTTCTTCGC
CCACCCCAACTTGTTTATTGCAGCTTATAATGGTTACAAATAAAGCAATAGCATCACAAATTTCACAAAT
AAAGCATTTTTTTCACTGCATTCTAGTTGTGGTTTGTCCAAACTCATCAATGTATCTTATCATGTCTGTA
TACCGTCGACCTCTAGCTAGAGCTTGGCGTAATCATGGTCATAGCTGTTTCCTGTGTGAAATTGTTATCC
GCTCACAATTCCACACAACATACGAGCCGGAAGCATAAAGTGTAAAGCCTGGGGTGCCTAATGAGTGAGC
TAACTCACATTAATTGCGTTGCGCTCACTGCCCGCTTTCCAGTCGGGAAACCTGTCGTGCCAGCTGCATT
AATGAATCGGCCAACGCGCGGGGAGAGGCGGTTTGCGTATTGGGCGCTCTTCCGCTTCCTCGCTCACTGA
CTCGCTGCGCTCGGTCGTTCGGCTGCGGCGAGCGGTATCAGCTCACTCAAAGGCGGTAATACGGTTATCC
ACAGAATCAGGGGATAACGCAGGAAAGAACATGTGAGCAAAAGGCCAGCAAAAGGCCAGGAACCGTAAAA
AGGCCGCGTTGCTGGCGTTTTTCCATAGGCTCCGCCCCCCTGACGAGCATCACAAAAATCGACGCTCAAG
TCAGAGGTGGCGAAACCCGACAGGACTATAAAGATACCAGGCGTTTCCCCCTGGAAGCTCCCTCGTGCGC
TCTCCTGTTCCGACCCTGCCGCTTACCGGATACCTGTCCGCCTTTCTCCCTTCGGGAAGCGTGGCGCTTT
CTCAATGCTCACGCTGTAGGTATCTCAGTTCGGTGTAGGTCGTTCGCTCCAAGCTGGGCTGTGTGCACGA
ACCCCCCGTTCAGCCCGACCGCTGCGCCTTATCCGGTAACTATCGTCTTGAGTCCAACCCGGTAAGACAC
GACTTATCGCCACTGGCAGCAGCCACTGGTAACAGGATTAGCAGAGCGAGGTATGTAGGCGGTGCTACAG
AGTTCTTGAAGTGGTGGCCTAACTACGGCTACACTAGAAGGACAGTATTTGGTATCTGCGCTCTGCTGAA
GCCAGTTACCTTCGGAAAAAGAGTTGGTAGCTCTTGATCCGGCAAACAAACCACCGCTGGTAGCGGTGGT
TTTTTTGTTTGCAAGCAGCAGATTACGCGCAGAAAAAAAGGATCTCAAGAAGATCCTTTGATCTTTTCTA
CGGGGTCTGACGCTCAGTGGAACGAAAACTCACGTTAAGGGATTTTGGTCATGAGATTATCAAAAAGGAT
CTTCACCTAGATCCTTTTAAATTAAAAATGAAGTTTTAAATCAATCTAAAGTATATATGAGTAAACTTGG
TCTGACAGTTACCAATGCTTAATCAGTGAGGCACCTATCTCAGCGATCTGTCTATTTCGTTCATCCATAG
TTGCCTGACTCCCCGTCGTGTAGATAACTACGATACGGGAGGGCTTACCATCTGGCCCCAGTGCTGCAAT
GATACCGCGAGACCCACGCTCACCGGCTCCAGATTTATCAGCAATAAACCAGCCAGCCGGAAGGGCCGAG
CGCAGAAGTGGTCCTGCAACTTTATCCGCCTCCATCCAGTCTATTAATTGTTGCCGGGAAGCTAGAGTAA
GTAGTTCGCCAGTTAATAGTTTGCGCAACGTTGTTGCCATTGCTACAGGCATCGTGGTGTCACGCTCGTC
GTTTGGTATGGCTTCATTCAGCTCCGGTTCCCAACGATCAAGGCGAGTTACATGATCCCCCATGTTGTGC
AAAAAAGCGGTTAGCTCCTTCGGTCCTCCGATCGTTGTCAGAAGTAAGTTGGCCGCAGTGTTATCACTCA
TGGTTATGGCAGCACTGCATAATTCTCTTACTGTCATGCCATCCGTAAGATGCTTTTCTGTGACTGGTGA
GTACTCAACCAAGTCATTCTGAGAATAGTGTATGCGGCGACCGAGTTGCTCTTGCCCGGCGTCAATACGG
GATAATACCGCGCCACATAGCAGAACTTTAAAAGTGCTCATCATTGGAAAACGTTCTTCGGGGCGAAAAC
TCTCAAGGATCTTACCGCTGTTGAGATCCAGTTCGATGTAACCCACTCGTGCACCCAACTGATCTTCAGC
ATCTTTTACTTTCACCAGCGTTTCTGGGTGAGCAAAAACAGGAAGGCAAAATGCCGCAAAAAAGGGAATA
AGGGCGACACGGAAATGTTGAATACTCATACTCTTCCTTTTTCAATATTATTGAAGCATTTATCAGGGTT
ATTGTCTCATGAGCGGATACATATTTGAATGTATTTAGAAAAATAAACAAATAGGGGTTCCGCGCACATT
TCCCCGAAAAGTGCCACCTGACGTC
Features (pLannotate 1.2.2; 26 found; start..end, strand, type, name):
     36..80      -  misc_feature   bom (fragment): basis of mobility region from pBR322
    235..614     +  enhancer       CMV enhancer: human cytomegalovirus immediate early enhancer
    615..818     +  promoter       CMV promoter: human cytomegalovirus (CMV) immediate early promoter
    814..847     +  LTR            5' LTR (truncated) (fragment): truncated 5' long terminal repeat (LTR) from HIV-1
    863..881     +  promoter       T7 promoter: promoter for bacteriophage T7 RNA polymerase
    913..931     +  promoter       T7 promoter: promoter for bacteriophage T7 RNA polymerase
   1025..1045    +  CDS            FLAG (fragment): FLAG® epitope tag, followed by an enterokinase cleavage site
   1097..1519    +  CDS            avrXa10 (fragment): AVX10_XANOO - Experimental evidence at protein level: Swiss-Prot protein existence level 1. Avirulence protein. Induces the hypersensitive response (HR)in rice plants carrying the resistance gene Xa10. Activity depends on the presence of the core repeat domains; replacement with repeat domains from other proteins (AvrBs3 of X.euvesicatoria (AC P14727) or AvrXa7 of this organism) does not elicit the HR. Probably acts as a transcription factor in its host plant (rice) to induce plant resistance or disease. From Xanthomonas oryzae pv. oryzae.
   1636..1842    +  CDS            avrBs3 (fragment): AVRB3_XANEU - Experimental evidence at protein level: Swiss-Prot protein existence level 1. Avirulence protein. Acts as a transcription factor in C.annuum plants. In susceptible plants lacking the Bs3 resistance gene induces expression of a number of genes, including genes homologous to a family of auxin-induced genes, alpha-expansin genes, pectate lyase, anthocyanidin glucoside rhamnosyl transferase and at least one transcription factor, UPA20. Their expression leads to plant hypertrophy in mesophyll cells, probably mainly mediated by UPA20 (PubMed:17962565). In resistant plants induces the h
   1831..2418    +  CDS            fokIR (fragment): T2F1_PLAOK - Also known as rfoKI. Experimental evidence at protein level: Swiss-Prot protein existence level 1. Recognizes the double-stranded sequence 5'-GGATG-3'/3'-CATCC- 5' and cleaves respectively 14 bases after G-1 and 13 bases before C-1. From Planomicrobium okeanokoites (Planococcus okeanokoites) (Flavobacterium okeanokoites).
   2440..2473    +  protein_bind   loxP: Cre-mediated recombination occurs in the 8-bp core sequence (GCATACAT). Cre recombinase
   2594..2612    -  promoter       SP6 promoter: promoter for bacteriophage SP6 RNA polymerase
   2638..2862    +  polyA_signal   bGH poly(A) signal: bovine growth hormone polyadenylation signal
   2866..2887    +  promoter       SV40 promoter (fragment): SV40 enhancer and early promoter
   2908..3336    +  rep_origin     f1 ori (sequence partly withheld): f1 bacteriophage origin of replication; arrow indicates direction of (+) strand synthesis
   3350..3680    +  promoter       SV40 promoter: SV40 enhancer and early promoter
   3747..4538    +  CDS            neo: KKA2_KLEPN - Also known as kan, nptII. Experimental evidence at protein level: Swiss-Prot protein existence level 1. Resistance to kanamycin, neomycin, paromomycin, ribostamycin, butirosin and gentamicin B. From Klebsiella pneumoniae.
   4562..4720    +  CDS            ble (fragment): BLE_KLEPN - Experimental evidence at protein level: Swiss-Prot protein existence level 1. Binding protein with a strong affinity to the bleomycin family of antibiotics. Binds to CL990; an antimitotic-antibiotic compound. From Klebsiella pneumoniae.
   4715..4836    +  polyA_signal   SV40 poly(A) signal: SV40 polyadenylation signal
   4909..4925    -  protein_bind   lac operator: The lac repressor binds to the lac operator to inhibit transcription in E. coli. This inhibition can be relieved by adding lactose or isopropyl-β-D-thiogalactopyranoside (IPTG). lac repressor encoded by lacI
   4933..4963    -  promoter       lac promoter: promoter for the E. coli lac operon
   4978..4999    -  protein_bind   CAP binding site: CAP binding activates transcription in the presence of cAMP. E. coli catabolite activator protein
   5012..5104    -  CDS            lacI (fragment): lac repressor; lacI; The lac repressor binds to the lac operator to inhibit transcription in E. coli. This inhibition can be relieved by adding lactose or isopropyl-β-D-thiogalactopyranoside (IPTG).
   5287..5875    -  rep_origin     ori: high-copy-number ColE1/pMB1/pBR322/pUC origin of replication
   6046..6906    -  CDS            AmpR: β-lactamase; bla; confers resistance to ampicillin, carbenicillin, and related antibiotics
   6907..7011    -  promoter       AmpR promoter: bla
