[The description below was written by a language model from this plasmid's Addgene catalogue record and pLannotate feature annotations shown in this document.]
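Description:
TALEN-ID12-C is a pcDNA3-based mammalian expression plasmid that carries a synthetic TALEN–FokI nuclease backbone, one of the recipient vectors from a ligation-independent cloning system for high-throughput assembly of transcription activator-like effector genes. It is maintained in E. coli through a high-copy ColE1/pUC-type origin and an ampicillin resistance gene. An f1 origin is also present. For selection in mammalian cells, an SV40 early promoter drives a neomycin phosphotransferase cassette ending in an SV40 polyadenylation signal, which confers G418 resistance. The catalogue gives 7,042 bp as the backbone size without insert, but the annotated full sequence is the same length, so this figure appears to describe the whole plasmid.

The expression cassette runs from the CMV immediate-early enhancer and promoter to the bovine growth hormone polyadenylation signal. T7 promoter sequences lie upstream of the coding region, and an SP6 promoter lies downstream in the reverse orientation. The open reading frame starts with an N-terminal 3xFLAG tag for detection. This is followed by segments matching the N-terminal and C-terminal flanking regions of Xanthomonas TAL effectors (annotated as AvrXa10 and AvrBs3 fragments) and then by the wild-type FokI cleavage domain at the C terminus. The TAL-derived segments are short and separated by a gap, which suggests that the scaffold lacks a full repeat array. A custom array of DNA-binding repeats would presumably be inserted between them to set the target specificity. The record does not explain the "ID12" or "-C" parts of the name. A loxP site is annotated just after the FokI coding sequence, and its purpose is also not stated. Because FokI cleaves as a dimer, finished TALENs built on this backbone are normally used in pairs to make targeted double-strand breaks for genome editing in mammalian cells.
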