Addgene plasmid #41477: TALEN-ID12-C
Depositing lab: Veit Hornung. Depositing organization: Universitaetsklinikum Bonn. Publication: A ligation-independent cloning technique for high-throughput assembly of transcription activator-like effector genes. Schmid-Burgk JL, Schmidt T, Kaiser V, Honing K, Hornung V. Nat Biotechnol. 2012 Dec 16. doi: 10.1038/nbt.2460. PubMed 23242165.
Backbone
  Vector backbone: pCDNA3
  Backbone manufacturer: Invitrogen
  Backbone size w/o insert (bp): 7042
  Vector type: Mammalian Expression
  Selectable markers: Neomycin (select with G418)
Growth in bacteria
  Bacterial resistance: Ampicillin, 100 μg/mL
  Growth temperature: 37°C
  Growth strain: DH10B
  Copy number: High Copy
Gene/Insert
  Gene/Insert name: TALEN-FokI nuclease backbone
  Species: Synthetic
  Insert size (bp): 1503
  Promoter: CMV
  Tag / fusion protein: 3xFLAG (N terminal on backbone); WT FokI nuclease domain (C terminal on backbone)
  Cloning method: Restriction Enzyme; 5′ cloning site XhoI (destroyed during cloning); 3′ cloning site NotI (destroyed during cloning)
  Sequencing primers: 5′ CMV-F; 3′ BGH_rev
Terms and licenses: Academic/Nonprofit Terms; Industry Terms: Not Available to Industry
How to cite: TALEN-ID12-C was a gift from Veit Hornung (Addgene plasmid # 41477 ; http://n2t.net/addgene:41477 ; RRID:Addgene_41477)
