>Addgene plasmid #41477 | TALEN-ID12-C | addgene partial sequence | sequence record 55721 | FokI-Endo-R 5'-TGTGCTTGTTTCTGGTCTGG-3'
TGCATCTCGTCGGCCTGGCCGATGGGCAGGTTGTAGCCGCCGCTGTAGGCCTTGGTGTCCACGATCACGC
CGTAGTCGATGGGGCTGCCCACGGTGTAGATGGCGCCGTCGGGCTTTCTGCTGCCGCCCAGGTGCTTGCC
TCTGTAGCCGTACACCTTCATGAAGAACTCCATCACCTTCATCTCCAGGATTCTGTCCTGGGTGCTGTTT
CTGGCGATCTCGATCAGCTCGATGTACTCGTGGGGCACGTACTTCAGCTTGTGTCTCAGCTCGCTCTTCT
TCTCCTCCAGCTCGCTCTTCACCAGCTGGCTGCCGGCCACTCTGTGGCTGGTTCTCTCGGGGATTCTTCT
GTTGGTTCTCTTGATCAGGGCGGGGGCGTGGGGCAGGCCCTTCTTCACGGCGTCCAGGGCGGGTCTGCCG
CCCAGGCAGGCCAGGGCCACCAGGTGGTCGTTGGTCAGGGCGGCCAGGGCGGGGTCGGGTCTGCTCAGCT
GGGCCACGATGCTCTCCAGGGCGGGTCTGCCGCCGTCGTGGCTGGCGATGGCCACCACCTGCTCGGGGGT
CAGCCCATGGTCTTGACACAAGACAGGGAGCAACCGGTACCACCGGATCCACCGGTACCTTGGTCGGGTG
TCAAATTCAGGGGGGCGCCGGTCAGGGCGTTTCTCCAGGCGTGCACGGCCTCCACGGCGGTCACGCCGCC
TCTCTTGGCGATCTTCAGCAGCTGGCCGGTGTCCAGCTGGAGGGGGGGGCCTCTCAGCTCGCCGGCCACG
GTCAGCAGGGCCTCCAGGGCTCTGGCGCCGCTCCACTGCTTGCCCACGCCCACGATGGCCTCGTGGGTGG
CCTCGGGCAGGGCGGCGATCATGTCCTGGTACTTCACGGCCACGGTGC
