>Addgene plasmid #41477 | TALEN-ID12-C | addgene partial sequence | sequence record 56326 | CAGenhancer-F 5'-GGGCGTACTTGGCATATGAT-3'
CCACCCATTGACGTCAATGGAAAGTCCCTATTGGCGTTACTATGGGAACATACGTCATTATTGACGTCAA
TGGGCGGGGGTCGTTGGGCGGTCAGCCAGGCGGGCCATTTACCGTAAGTTATGTAACGCGGAACTCCATA
TATGGGCTATGAACTAATGACCCCGTAATTGATTACTATTAATAACTAGTCAATAATCAATGTCAACGCG
TATATCTGGCCCGTACATCGCGAAGCAGCGCAAAACGCCTAACCCTAAGCAGATTCTTCATGCAATTGTC
GGTCAAGCCTTGCCTTGTTGTAGCTTAAATTTTGCTCGCGCACTACTCAGCGACCTCCAACACACAAGCA
GGGAGCAGATACTGGCTTAACTATGCGGCATCAGAGCAGATTGTACTGAGAGTGCACCATAGGGGATCGG
GAGATCTCCCGATCCGTCGACGTCAGGTGGCACTTTTCGGGGAAATGTGCGCGGAACCCCTATTTGTTTA
TTTTTCTAAATACATTCAAATATGTATCCGCTCATGAGACAATAACCCTGATAAATGCTTCAATAATATT
GAAAAAGGAAGAGTATGAGTATTCAACATTTCCGTGTCGCCCTTATTCCCTTTTTTGCGGCATTTTGCCT
TCCTGTTTTTGCTCACCCAGAAACGCTGGTGAAAGTAAAAGATGCTGAAGATCAGTTGGGTGCACGAGTG
GGTTACATCGAACTGGATCTCAACAGCGGTAAGATCCTTGAGAGTTTTCGCCCCGAAGAACGTTTTCCAA
TGATGAGCACTTTTAAAGTTCTGCTATGTGGCGCGGTATTATCCCGTATTGACGCCGGGCAAGAGCAACT
CGGTCGCCGCATACACTATTCTCAGAATGACTTGGTTGAGTACTCACCAGTCACAGAAAAGCATCTTACG
GATGGCATGACAGTAAGAGA
