>Addgene plasmid #41477 | TALEN-ID12-C | addgene partial sequence | sequence record 56327 | CMV-F 5'-CGCAAATGGGCGGTAGGCGTG-3'
AGCAGAGCTCTCTGGCTAACTAGAGAACCCACTGCTTACTGGCTTATCGAAATTAATACGACTCACTATA
GGGAGACCCAAGCTTTTGGACCCTCGTACAGAAGCTAATACGACTCACTATAGGGAAATAAGAGAGAAAA
GAAGAGTAAGAAGAAATAATAGACTCGAGATGGACTACAAGGACCACGACGGCGACTACAAGGACCACGA
CATCGACTACAAGGACGACGACGACAAGATGGCCCCCAAGAAGAAGAGAAAGGTGGGCATCCACAGAGGC
GTGCCCATGGTGGACCTGAGAACCCTGGGCTACAGCCAGCAGCAGCAGGAGAAGATCAAGCCCAAGGTGA
GAAGCACCGTGGCCCAGCACCACGAGGCCCTGGTGGGCCACGGCTTCACCCACGCCCACATCGTGGCCCT
GAGCCAGCACCCCGCCGCCCTGGGCACCGTGGCCGTGAAGTACCAGGACATGATCGCCGCCCTGCCCGAG
GCCACCCACGAGGCCATCGTGGGCGTGGGCAAGCAGTGGAGCGGCGCCAGAGCCCTGGAGGCCCTGCTGA
CCGTGGCCGGCGAGCTGAGAGGCCCCCCCCTCCAGCTGGACACCGGCCAGCTGCTGAAGATCGCCAAGAG
AGGCGGCGTGACCGCCGTGGAGGCCGTGCACGCCTGGAGAAACGCCCTGACCGGCGCCCCCCTGAATTTG
ACACCCGACCAAGGTACCGGTGGATCCGGTGGTACCGGTTGCTCCCTGTCTTGTGTCAAGACCATGGGCT
GACCCCCGAGCAGGTGGTGGCCATCGCCAGCCACGACGGCGGCAGACCCGCCCTGGAGAGCATCGTGGCC
CAGCTGAGCAGACCCGACCCCGCCCTGGCCGCCCTGACCAACGACCACCTGGTGGCCCTGGCCTGCCTGG
GCGGCAGACCCGCCCTGGACGCCGTG
